>Addgene plasmid #79463 | pDGE8 | depositor full sequence | sequence record 148628 | pDGE8 sequence 4375 bps
TCGCGCGTTTCGGTGATGACGGTGAAAACCTCTGACACATGCAGCTCCCGGAGACGGTCACAGCTTGTCT
GTAAGCGGATGCCGGGAGCAGACAAGCCCGTCAGGGCGCGTCAGCGGGTGTTGGCGGGTGTCGGGGCTGG
CTTAACTATGCGGCATCAGAGCAGATTGTACTGAGAGTGCACCATATGCGGTGTGAAATACCGCACAGAT
GCGTAAGGAGAAAATACCGCATCAGGCGCCATTCGCCATTCAGGCTGCGCAACTGTTGGGAAGGGCGATC
GGTGCGGGCCTCTTCGCTATTACGCCAGCTGGCGAAAGGGGGATGTGCTGCAAGGCGATTAAGTTGGGTA
ACGCCAGGGTTTTCCCAGTCACGACGTTGTAAAACGACGGCCAGTGAATTCGAGCTCGGTACCTCGCGAA
TGCATCTAGATTTTGGTCTCACCCTTAAGTTGAAAACAATCTTCAAAAGTCCCACATCGCTTAGATAAGA
AAACGAAGCTGAGTTTATATACAGCTAGAGTCGAAGTAGTGATTGAAGTCTTCTGAGACGTTGATCGGCA
CGTAAGAGGTTCCAACTTTCACCATAATGAAATAAGATCACTACCGGGCGTATTTTTTGAGTTATCGAGA
TTTTCAGGAGCTAAGGAAGCTAAAATGGAGAAAAAAATCACTGGATATACCACCGTTGATATATCCCAAT
GGCATCGTAAAGAACATTTTGAGGCATTTCAGTCAGTTGCTCAATGTACCTATAACCAGACCGTTCAGCT
GGATATTACGGCCTTTTTAAAGACCGTAAAGAAAAATAAGCACAAGTTTTATCCGGCCTTTATTCACATT
CTTGCCCGCCTGATGAATGCTCATCCGGAATTCCGTATGGCAATGAAAGACGGTGAGCTGGTGATATGGG
ATAGTGTTCACCCTTGTTACACCGTTTTCCATGAGCAAACTGAAACGTTTTCATCGCTCTGGAGTGAATA
CCACGACGATTTCCGGCAGTTTCTACACATATATTCGCAAGATGTGGCGTGTTACGGTGAAAACCTGGCC
TATTTCCCTAAAGGGTTTATTGAGAATATGTTTTTCGTCTCAGCCAATCCCTGGGTGAGTTTCACCAGTT
TTGATTTAAACGTGGCCAATATGGACAACTTCTTCGCCCCCGTTTTCACCATGGGCAAATATTATACGCA
AGGCGACAAGGTGCTGATGCCGCTGGCGATTCAGGTTCATCATGCCGTCTGTGATGGCTTCCATGTCGGC
AGAATGCTTAATGAATTACAACAGTACTGCGATGAGTGGCAGGGCGGGGCGTAATCGCGTGGATCCGGCT
TACTAAAAGCCAGATAACAGTATGCGTATTTGCGCGCTGATTTTTGCGGTATAAGAATATATACTGATAT
GTATACCCGAAGTATGTCAAAAAGAGGTATGCTATGAAGCAGCGTATTACAGTGACAGTTGACAGCGACA
GCTATCAGTTGCTCAAGGCATATATGATGTCAATATCTCCGGTCTGGTAAGCACAACCATGCAGAATGAA
GCCCGTCGTCTGCGTGCCGAACGCTGGAAAGCGGAAAATCAGGAAGGGATGGCTGAGGTCGCCCGGTTTA
TTGAAATGAACGGCTCTTTTGCTGACGAGAACAGGGGCTGGTGAAATGCAGTTTAAGGTTTACACCTATA
AAAGAGAGAGCCGTTATCGTCTGTTTGTGGATGTACAGAGTGATATTATTGACACGCCCGGGCGACGGAT
GGTGATCCCCCTGGCCAGTGCACGTCTGCTGTCAGATAAAGTCTCCCGTGAACTTTACCCGGTGGTGCAT
ATCGGGGATGAAAGCTGGCGCATGATGACCACCGATATGGCCAGTGTGCCGGTTTCCGTTATCGGGGAAG
AAGTGGCTGATCTCAGCCACCGCGAAAATGACATCAAAAACGCCATTAACCTGATGTTCTGGGGAATATA
AATGTCAGGCTCCCTTATACACAGCCAGTCGAAGACTTGTTTTAGAGCTAGAAATAGCAAGTTAAAATAA
GGCTAGTCCGTTATCAACTTGAAAAAGTGGCACCGAGTCGGTGCTTTTTTTTGCTTAGAGACCTTTATCG
GATCCCGGGCCCGTCGACTGCAGAGGCCTGCATGCAAGCTTGGCGTAATCATGGTCATAGCTGTTTCCTG
TGTGAAATTGTTATCCGCTCACAATTCCACACAACATACGAGCCGGAAGCATAAAGTGTAAAGCCTGGGG
TGCCTAATGAGTGAGCTAACTCACATTAATTGCGTTGCGCTCACTGCCCGCTTTCCAGTCGGGAAACCTG
TCGTGCCAGCTGCATTAATGAATCGGCCAACGCGCGGGGAGAGGCGGTTTGCGTATTGGGCGCTCTTCCG
CTTCCTCGCTCACTGACTCGCTGCGCTCGGTCGTTCGGCTGCGGCGAGCGGTATCAGCTCACTCAAAGGC
GGTAATACGGTTATCCACAGAATCAGGGGATAACGCAGGAAAGAACATGTGAGCAAAAGGCCAGCAAAAG
GCCAGGAACCGTAAAAAGGCCGCGTTGCTGGCGTTTTTCCATAGGCTCCGCCCCCCTGACGAGCATCACA
AAAATCGACGCTCAAGTCAGAGGTGGCGAAACCCGACAGGACTATAAAGATACCAGGCGTTTCCCCCTGG
AAGCTCCCTCGTGCGCTCTCCTGTTCCGACCCTGCCGCTTACCGGATACCTGTCCGCCTTTCTCCCTTCG
GGAAGCGTGGCGCTTTCTCATAGCTCACGCTGTAGGTATCTCAGTTCGGTGTAGGTCGTTCGCTCCAAGC
TGGGCTGTGTGCACGAACCCCCCGTTCAGCCCGACCGCTGCGCCTTATCCGGTAACTATCGTCTTGAGTC
CAACCCGGTAAGACACGACTTATCGCCACTGGCAGCAGCCACTGGTAACAGGATTAGCAGAGCGAGGTAT
GTAGGCGGTGCTACAGAGTTCTTGAAGTGGTGGCCTAACTACGGCTACACTAGAAGAACAGTATTTGGTA
TCTGCGCTCTGCTGAAGCCAGTTACCTTCGGAAAAAGAGTTGGTAGCTCTTGATCCGGCAAACAAACCAC
CGCTGGTAGCGGTGGTTTTTTTGTTTGCAAGCAGCAGATTACGCGCAGAAAAAAAGGATCTCAAGAAGAT
CCTTTGATCTTTTCTACGGGGTCTGACGCTCAGTGGAACGAAAACTCACGTTAAGGGATTTTGGTCATGA
GATTATCAAAAAGGATCTTCACCTAGATCCTTTTAAATTAAAAATGAAGTTTTAAATCAATCTAAAGTAT
ATATGAGTAAACTTGGTCTGACAGTTACCAATGCTTAATCAGTGAGGCACCTATCTCAGCGATCTGTCTA
TTTCGTTCATCCATAGTTGCCTGACTCCCCGTCGTGTAGATAACTACGATACGGGAGGGCTTACCATCTG
GCCCCAGTGCTGCAATGATACCGCGAGAACCACGCTCACCGGCTCCAGATTTATCAGCAATAAACCAGCC
AGCCGGAAGGGCCGAGCGCAGAAGTGGTCCTGCAACTTTATCCGCCTCCATCCAGTCTATTAATTGTTGC
CGGGAAGCTAGAGTAAGTAGTTCGCCAGTTAATAGTTTGCGCAACGTTGTTGCCATTGCTACAGGCATCG
TGGTGTCACGCTCGTCGTTTGGTATGGCTTCATTCAGCTCCGGTTCCCAACGATCAAGGCGAGTTACATG
ATCCCCCATGTTGTGCAAAAAAGCGGTTAGCTCCTTCGGTCCTCCGATCGTTGTCAGAAGTAAGTTGGCC
GCAGTGTTATCACTCATGGTTATGGCAGCACTGCATAATTCTCTTACTGTCATGCCATCCGTAAGATGCT
TTTCTGTGACTGGTGAGTACTCAACCAAGTCATTCTGAGAATAGTGTATGCGGCGACCGAGTTGCTCTTG
CCCGGCGTCAATACGGGATAATACCGCGCCACATAGCAGAACTTTAAAAGTGCTCATCATTGGAAAACGT
TCTTCGGGGCGAAAACTCTCAAGGATCTTACCGCTGTTGAGATCCAGTTCGATGTAACCCACTCGTGCAC
CCAACTGATCTTCAGCATCTTTTACTTTCACCAGCGTTTCTGGGTGAGCAAAAACAGGAAGGCAAAATGC
CGCAAAAAAGGGAATAAGGGCGACACGGAAATGTTGAATACTCATACTCTTCCTTTTTCAATATTATTGA
AGCATTTATCAGGGTTATTGTCTCATGAGCGGATACATATTTGAATGTATTTAGAAAAATAAACAAATAG
GGGTTCCGCGCACATTTCCCCGAAAAGTGCCACCTGACGTCTAAGAAACCATTATTATCATGACATTAAC
CTATAAAAATAGGCGTATCACGAGGCCCTTTCGTC
Features (pLannotate 1.2.2; 16 found; start..end, strand, type, name):
    137..236     +  misc_feature   bom (fragment): basis of mobility region from pBR322
    242..399     -  CDS            lacZα (fragment): LacZα fragment of β-galactosidase; lacZ fragment
    463..479     +  promoter       AtU6 promoter (fragment): consensus promoter from the three Arabidopsis U6 snRNA genes (Waibel and Filipowicz, 1990; Nekrasov et al., 2013)
    552..654     +  promoter       cat promoter: promoter of the E. coli cat gene encoding chloramphenicol acetyltransferase
    655..1314    +  CDS            CmR: chloramphenicol acetyltransferase; cat; confers resistance to chloramphenicol
   1493..1651    +  CDS            ccdA (fragment): CCDA_ECO57 - Also known as H, letA. Experimental evidence at protein level: Swiss-Prot protein existence level 1. Antitoxin component of a type II toxin-antitoxin (TA) system which inhibits the post-segregational killing (PSK) of plasmid-free cells, also referred to as a plasmid addiction system. Binds to and blocks the activity of CcdB; will also remove bound CcdB protein from the CcdB-GyrA complex by forming a CcdA-CcdB complex, a process termed rejuvenation. Functions as a transcriptional corepressor for the ccdAB operon, repression also requires CcdB (By similarity). From Escherichia coli
   1656..1958    +  CDS            ccdB: CCDB_ECOLI - Also known as G, letB, letD. Experimental evidence at protein level: Swiss-Prot protein existence level 1. Toxic component of a type II toxin-antitoxin (TA) system, functioning in plasmid maintainence. Responsible for the post- segregational killing (PSK) of plasmid-free cells, also referred to as a plasmid addiction system. Half-life of over 2 hours. Cell killing by CcdB is accompanied by filamentation, defects in chromosome and plasmid segregation, defects in cell division, formation of anucleate cells, decreased DNA synthesis and plasmid loss. Interferes with the activity of DN
   1999..2074    +  misc_RNA       gRNA scaffold: guide RNA scaffold for the Streptococcus pyogenes CRISPR/Cas9 system
   2178..2194    -  protein_bind   lac operator: The lac repressor binds to the lac operator to inhibit transcription in E. coli. This inhibition can be relieved by adding lactose or isopropyl-β-D-thiogalactopyranoside (IPTG). lac repressor encoded by lacI
   2202..2232    -  promoter       lac promoter: promoter for the E. coli lac operon
   2247..2268    -  protein_bind   CAP binding site: CAP binding activates transcription in the presence of cAMP. E. coli catabolite activator protein
   2281..2373    -  CDS            lacI (fragment): lac repressor; lacI; The lac repressor binds to the lac operator to inhibit transcription in E. coli. This inhibition can be relieved by adding lactose or isopropyl-β-D-thiogalactopyranoside (IPTG).
   2556..3144    -  rep_origin     ori: high-copy-number ColE1/pMB1/pBR322/pUC origin of replication
   3315..4175    -  CDS            AmpR: β-lactamase; bla; confers resistance to ampicillin, carbenicillin, and related antibiotics
   4176..4280    -  promoter       AmpR promoter: bla
   4375..35      +  CDS            rop (fragment) (across the origin): Rop protein, which maintains plasmids at low copy number; rop
