[The description below was written by a language model from this plasmid's Addgene catalogue record and pLannotate feature annotations shown in this document.]
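Description:
pDGE8 is an empty sgRNA shuttle vector, designated module 2E, from a modular genome-editing toolkit developed for generating chromosomal deletions in dicotyledonous plants. It is built on a pUC57 backbone and propagated in E. coli as a high-copy plasmid through the ColE1/pUC-type origin. The backbone carries the β-lactamase gene for ampicillin resistance, from which a BsaI recognition site has been removed; the insert is likewise recorded as having a BsaI site eliminated. This is consistent with use in BsaI-based (Golden Gate-style) assembly, although the record does not spell out the cloning scheme. Remnants of the lacZα region, lac promoter/operator and small bom, rop and lacI fragments are backbone leftovers.

The roughly 1.5 kb insert is described as pAtU6-ccdB-sgRNA. The feature table detects a short match to an Arabidopsis U6 snRNA promoter, a Pol III promoter suited to driving small guide RNAs in plant cells. This is followed by a cassette containing the cat promoter and chloramphenicol acetyltransferase gene, a ccdA fragment and the complete ccdB toxin gene, and then the Streptococcus pyogenes Cas9 guide RNA scaffold. No guide sequence is present. The ccdB/CmR cassette occupies the position between promoter and scaffold where a target-specific spacer would sit. It acts as a counter-selectable placeholder: the unmodified plasmid must be maintained in a ccdB-tolerant strain under dual chloramphenicol and ampicillin selection, whereas replacing the cassette with a guide sequence should allow growth in ordinary strains.

The resulting U6-driven sgRNA unit is then presumably transferred, by its module position, into a recipient vector for multiplexed editing. The record does not describe that recipient or the exact meaning of "2E".
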