Addgene plasmid #79463: pDGE8
Purpose: sgRNA shuttle vector; module 2E
Depositing lab: Johannes Stuttmann. Depositing organization: Martin-Luther-Universitaet Halle-Wittenberg, Faculty of Medicine. Publication: Generation of chromosomal deletions in dicotyledonous plants employing a user-friendly genome editing toolkit. Ordon J, Gantner J, Kemna J, Schwalgun L, Reschke M, Streubel J, Boch J, Stuttmann J. Plant J. 2016 Aug 31. doi: 10.1111/tpj.13319. PubMed 27579989.
Backbone
  Vector backbone: pUC57
  Modifications to backbone: BsaI site (in bla) eliminated
  Vector type: CRISPR, Synthetic Biology
Growth in bacteria
  Bacterial resistance: Chloramphenicol and Ampicillin, 25 & 100 μg/mL
  Growth temperature: 37°C
  Growth strain: ccdB Survival
  Copy number: High Copy
Gene/Insert
  Gene/Insert name: pAtU6-ccdB-sgRNA
  gRNA/shRNA sequence: none, empty sgRNA shuttle vector
  Insert size (bp): 1498
  Mutation: BsaI site eliminated
  Entrez Gene: ccdB(letD) (a.k.a. D616_p97105, Fpla045)
Terms and licenses: Academic/Nonprofit Terms; Industry Terms: Not Available to Industry
How to cite: pDGE8 was a gift from Johannes Stuttmann (Addgene plasmid # 79463 ; http://n2t.net/addgene:79463 ; RRID:Addgene_79463)
