>Addgene plasmid #79463 | pDGE8 | addgene partial sequence | sequence record 152700 | CAT-R 5'-GCAACTGACTGAAATGCCTC-3'
GCCATTGGGATATATCAACGGTGGTATATCCAGTGATTTTTTTCTCCATTTTAGCTTCCTTAGCTCCTGA
AAATCTCGATAACTCAAAAAATACGCCCGGTAGTGATCTTATTTCATTATGGTGAAAGTTGGAACCTCTT
ACGTGCCGATCAACGTCTCAGAAGACTTCAATCACTACTTCGACTCTAGCTGTATATAAACTCAGCTTCG
TTTTCTTATCTAAGCGATGTGGGACTTTTGAAGATTGTTTTCAACTTAAGGGTGAGACCAAAATCTAGAT
GCATTCGCGAGGTACCGAGCTCGAATTCACTGGCCGTCGTTTTACAACGTCGTGACTGGGAAAACCCTGG
CGTTACCCAACTTAATCGCCTTGCAGCACATCCCCCTTTCGCCAGCTGGCGTAATAGCGAAGAGGCCCGC
ACCGATCGCCCTTCCCAACAGTTGCGCAGCCTGAATGGCGAATGGCGCCTGATGCGGTATTTTCTCCTTA
CGCATCTGTGCGGTATTTCACACCGCATATGGTGCACTCTCAGTACAATCTGCTCTGATGCCGCATAGTT
AAGCCAGCCCCGACACCCGCCAACACCCGCTGACGCGCCCTGACGGGCTTGTCTGCTCCCGGCATCCGCT
TACAGACAAGCTGTGACCGTCTCCGGGAGCTGCATGTGTCAGAGGTTTTCACCGTCATCACCGAAACGCG
CGAGACGAAAGGGCCTCGTGATACGCCTATTTTTATAGGTTAATGTCATGATAATAATGGTTTCTTAGAC
GTCAGGTGGCACTTTTCGGGGAAATGTGCGCGGAACCCCTATTTGTTTATTTTTCTAAATACATTCAAAT
ATGTATCCGCTCATGAGACAATAACCCTGATAAATGCTTCAATAATATTGAAAAAGGAAGAGTATGAGTA
TTCAACATTTCCGTGTCGCCCTTATTCCCTTTTTTGCGGCATTTTGCCTTCCTGTTTTTGCTCACCCAGA
AACGCTGGTGAAAGTAAAAGATGCTGAAGATCAGTTG
