>Addgene plasmid #79463 | pDGE8 | addgene partial sequence | sequence record 152701 | ccdB-Fwd 5'-GCATGATGACCACCGATATG-3'
GTTTCCGTTATCGGGGAAGAAGTGGCTGATCTCAGCCACCGCGAAAATGACATCAAAAACGCCATTAACC
TGATGTTCTGGGGAATATAAATGTCAGGCTCCCTTATACACAGCCAGTCGAAGACTTGTTTTAGAGCTAG
AAATAGCAAGTTAAAATAAGGCTAGTCCGTTATCAACTTGAAAAAGTGGCACCGAGTCGGTGCTTTTTTT
TGCTTAGAGACCTTTATCGGATCCCGGGCCCGTCGACTGCAGAGGCCTGCATGCAAGCTTGGCGTAATCA
TGGTCATAGCTGTTTCCTGTGTGAAATTGTTATCCGCTCACAATTCCACACAACATACGAGCCGGAAGCA
TAAAGTGTAAAGCCTGGGGTGCCTAATGAGTGAGCTAACTCACATTAATTGCGTTGCGCTCACTGCCCGC
TTTCCAGTCGGGAAACCTGTCGTGCCAGCTGCATTAATGAATCGGCCAACGCGCGGGGAGAGGCGGTTTG
CGTATTGGGCGCTCTTCCGCTTCCTCGCTCACTGACTCGCTGCGCTCGGTCGTTCGGCTGCGGCGAGCGG
TATCAGCTCACTCAAAGGCGGTAATACGGTTATCCACAGAATCAGGGGATAACGCAGGAAAGAACATGTG
AGCAAAAGGCCAGCAAAAGGCCAGGAACCGTAAAAAGGCCGCGTTGCTGGCGTTTTTCCATAGGCTCCGC
CCCCCTGACGAGCATCACAAAAATCGACGCTCAAGTCAGAGGTGGCGAAACCCGACAGGACTATAAAGAT
ACCAGGCGTTTCCCCCTGGAAGCTCCCTCGTGCGCTCTCCTGTTCCGACCCTGCCGCTTACCGGATACCT
GTCCGCCTTTCTCCCTTCGGGAAGCGTGGCGCTTTCTCATAGCTCACGCTGTAGGTATCTCAGTTCGGTG
TAGGTCGTTCGCTCCAAGCTGGGCTGTGTGCACGAACCCCCCGTTCAGCCCGACCGCTGCGCCTTATCCG
GTAACTATCGTCTTGAGTCCAACCCGGTAAGACACGACTTATCGCCACTGGCAGCAGCCACTGGTAACAG
GATTAGCAGAGCGAGGTATGTAGGCGGTGCTACAGAGTTCTTGAAGTGGTGGCCTAACTACGGCTAC
